>Addgene plasmid #203547 | pCAG-TSF-ATG13 (363-517)-ULK1 (836-1050) | addgene full sequence | sequence record 400865 | Addgene NGS Result
GTCGACATTGATTATTGACTAGTTATTAATAGTAATCAATTACGGGGTCATTAGTTCATAGCCCATATAT
GGAGTTCCGCGTTACATAACTTACGGTAAATGGCCCGCCTGGCTGACCGCCCAACGACCCCCGCCCATTG
ACGTCAATAATGACGTATGTTCCCATAGTAACGCCAATAGGGACTTTCCATTGACGTCAATGGGTGGAGT
ATTTACGGTAAACTGCCCACTTGGCAGTACATCAAGTGTATCATATGCCAAGTACGCCCCCTATTGACGT
CAATGACGGTAAATGGCCCGCCTGGCATTATGCCCAGTACATGACCTTATGGGACTTTCCTACTTGGCAG
TACATCTACGTATTAGTCATCGCTATTACCATGGTCGAGGTGAGCCCCACGTTCTGCTTCACTCTCCCCA
TCTCCCCCCCCTCCCCACCCCCAATTTTGTATTTATTTATTTTTTAATTATTTTGTGCAGCGATGGGGGC
GGGGGGGGGGGGGGSGCGCGCCAGGCGGGGCGGGGCGGGGCGAGGGGCGGGGCGGGGCGAGGCGGAGAGG
TGCGGCGGCAGCCAATCAGAGCGGCGCGCTCCGAAAGTTTCCTTTTATGGCGAGGCGGCGGCGGCGGCGG
CCCTATAAAAAGCGAAGCGCGCGGCGGGCGGGAGTCGCTGCGCGCTGCCTTCGCCCCGTGCCCCGCTCCG
CCGCCGCCTCGCGCCGCCCGCCCCGGCTCTGACTGACCGCGTTACTCCCACAGGTGAGCGGGCGGGACGG
CCCTTCTCCTCCGGGCTGTAATTAGCGCTTGGTTTAATGACGGCTTGTTTCTTTTCTGTGGCTGCGTGAA
AGCCTTGAGGGGCTCCGGGAGGGCCCTTTGTGCGGGGGGAGCGGCTCGGGGGGTGCGTGCGTGTGTGTGT
GCGTGGGGAGCGCCGCGTGCGGCTCCGCGCTGCCCGGCGGCTGTGAGCGCTGCGGGCGCGGCGCGGGGCT
TTGTGCGCTCCGCAGTGTGCGCGAGGGGAGCGCGGCCGGGGGCGGTGCCCCGCGGTGCGGGGGGGGCTGC
GAGGGGAACAAAGGCTGCGTGCGGGGTGTGTGCGTGGGGGGGTGAGCAGGGGGTGTGGGCGCGTCGGTCG
GGCTGCAACCCCCCCTGCACCCCCCTCCCCGAGTTGCTGAGCACGGCCCGGCTTCGGGTGCGGGGCTCCG
TACGGGGCGTGGCGCGGGGCTCGCCGTGCCGGGCGGGGGGTGGCGGCAGGTGGGGGTGCCGGGCGGGGCG
GGGCCGCCTCGGGCCGGGGAGGGCTCGGGGGAGGGGCGCGGCGGCCCCCGGAGCGCCGGCGGCTGTCGAG
GCGCGGCGAGCCGCAGCCATTGCCTTTTATGGTAATCGTGCGAGAGGGCGCAGGGACTTCCTTTGTCCCA
AATCTGTGCGGAGCCGAAATCTGGGAGGCGCCGCCGCACCCCCTCTAGCGGGCGCGGGGCGAAGCGGTGC
GGCGCCGGCAGGAAGGAAATGGGCGGGGAGGGCCTTCGTGCGTCGCCGCGCCGCCGTCCCCTTCTCCCTC
TCCAGCCTCGGGGCTGTCCGCGGGGGGACGGCTGCCTTCGGGGGGGACGGGGCAGGGCGGGGTTCGGCTT
CTGGCGTGTGACCGGCGGCTCTAGAGCCTCTGCTAACCATGTTCATGCCTTCTTCTTTTTCCTACAGCTC
CTGGGCAACGTGCTGGTTATTGTGCTGTCTCATCATTTTGGCAAAGAATTCCTCGATCGACGGTATCGAT
AGCCACCATGGCGGCCTGGTCACACCCGCAGTTCGAGAAAGGTGGAGGTGCCCGAGGTGGATCGGGAGGT
GGATCGTGGAGCCACCCGCAGTTCGAAAAAGGATTCGATTACAAGGATGACGATGACAAGGGTACCGAAA
ACCTGTACTTCCAATCCCACGATGTCCTGGAAACCATCTTCGTGAGAAAAGTCGGCGCTTTTGTGAACAA
GCCCATTAATCAGGTCACACTCACCTCTCTGGACATCCCTTTCGCTATGTTTGCACCAAAGAACCTCGAG
CTGGAAGACACTGATCCCATGGTGAATCCTCCAGACTCACCCGAGACAGAAAGTCCTCTCCAGGGCAGTC
TGCACAGCGATGGAAGCTCCGGTGGCTCTTCAGGCAACACACATGACGATTTCGTCATGATTGACTTCAA
ACCCGCTTTTTCCAAGGACGATATCCTCCCTATGGATCTGGGAACCTTCTACAGGGAGTTTCAGAATCCC
CCTCAGCTCAGTAGCCTGAGCATTGACATCGGTGCCCAGTCCATGGCTGAGGACCTCGATTCTCTGCCTG
AAAAACTGGCTGTGCACGAGAAGAACGTCAGAGAATTCGACGCATTTGTGGAGACCCTGCAGGGTAGCGA
CGAAGCGATGGAGCAGGAACACACTGAGATCCTGAGGGGTCTCAGATTCACCCTGCTCTTTGTGCAGCAT
GTCCTGGAAATTGCTGCACTCAAGGGTAGTGCTAGCGAGGCAGCTGGTGGACCAGAATACCAGCTGCAGG
AGAGCGTGGTCGCCGACCAGATCTCTCTGCTCTCAAGGGAATGGGGCTTCGCTGAGCAGCTGGTCCTCTA
TCTGAAGGTGGCCGAACTGCTCAGTAGCGGCCTGCAGTCCGCCATCGATCAGATTAGAGCTGGAAAGCTC
TGCCTGTCCTCTACTGTGAAACAGGTGGTCCGGCGCCTGAACGAGCTCTACAAGGCCAGTGTGGTCAGCT
GTCAGGGACTCTCTCTGCGTCTCCAGCGGTTCTTTCTGGACAAACAGCGCCTGCTCGATAGGATCCACTC
AATTACAGCTGAACGCCTGATCTTCAGCCATGCAGTGCAGATGGTCCAGTCCGCAGCCCTGGACGAAATG
TTTCAGCACAGGGAGGGATGCGTCCCCAGATACCATAAGGCTCTGCTCCTGCTCGAGGGTCTGCAGCACA
TGCTCAGCGACCAGGCCGATATCGAAAATGTGACTAAGTGCAAACTGTGTATTGAGAGGAGACTCTCCGC
TCTGCTCACAGGCATCTGTGCATGACTCGAGGAATTCACTCCTCAGGTGCAGGCTGCCTATCAGAAGGTG
GTGGCTGGTGTGGCCAATGCCCTGGCTCACAAATACCACTGAGATCTTTTTCCCTCTGCCAAAAATTATG
GGGACATCATGAAGCCCCTTGAGCATCTGACTTCTGGCTAATAAAGGAAATTTATTTTCATTGCAATAGT
GTGTTGGAATTTTTTGTGTCTCTCACTCGGAAGGACATATGGGAGGGCAAATCATTTAAAACATCAGAAT
GAGTATTTGGTTTAGAGTTTGGCAACATATGCCCATATGCTGGCTGCCATGAACAAAGGTTGGCTATAAA
GAGGTCATCAGTATATGAAACAGCCCCCTGCTGTCCATTCCTTATTCCATAGAAAAGCCTTGACTTGAGG
TTAGATTTTTTTTATATTTTGTTTTGTGTTATTTTTTTCTTTAACATCCCTAAAATTTTCCTTACATGTT
TTACTAGCCAGATTTTTCCTCCTCTCCTGACTACTCCCAGTCATAGCTGTCCCTCTTCTCTTATGGAGAT
CCCTCGACCTGCAGCCCAAGCTTGGCGTAATCATGGTCATAGCTGTTTCCTGTGTGAAATTGTTATCCGC
TCACAATTCCACACAACATACGAGCCGGAAGCATAAAGTGTAAAGCCTGGGGTGCCTAATGAGTGAGCTA
ACTCACATTAATTGCGTTGCGCTCACTGCCCGCTTTCCAGTCGGGAAACCTGTCGTGCCAGCGGATCCGC
ATCTCAATTAGTCAGCAACCATAGTCCCGCCCCTAACTCCGCCCATCCCGCCCCTAACTCCGCCCAGTTC
CGCCCATTCTCCGCCCCATGGCTGACTAATTTTTTTTATTTATGCAGAGGCCGAGGCCGCCTCGGCCTCT
GAGCTATTCCAGAAGTAGTGAGGAGGCTTTTTTGGAGGCCTAGGCTTTTGCAAAAAGCTAACTTGTTTAT
TGCAGCTTATAATGGTTACAAATAAAGCAATAGCATCACAAATTTCACAAATAAAGCATTTTTTTCACTG
CATTCTAGTTGTGGTTTGTCCAAACTCATCAATGTATCTTATCATGTCTGGATCCGCTGCATTAATGAAT
CGGCCAACGCGCGGGGAGAGGCGGTTTGCGTATTGGGCGCTCTTCCGCTTCCTCGCTCACTGACTCGCTG
CGCTCGGTCGTTCGGCTGCGGCGAGCGGTATCAGCTCACTCAAAGGCGGTAATACGGTTATCCACAGAAT
CAGGGGATAACGCAGGAAAGAACATGTGAGCAAAAGGCCAGCAAAAGGCCAGGAACCGTAAAAAGGCCGC
GTTGCTGGCGTTTTTCCATAGGCTCCGCCCCCCTGACGAGCATCACAAAAATCGACGCTCAAGTCAGAGG
TGGCGAAACCCGACAGGACTATAAAGATACCAGGCGTTTCCCCCTGGAAGCTCCCTCGTGCGCTCTCCTG
TTCCGACCCTGCCGCTTACCGGATACCTGTCCGCCTTTCTCCCTTCGGGAAGCGTGGCGCTTTCTCATAG
CTCACGCTGTAGGTATCTCAGTTCGGTGTAGGTCGTTCGCTCCAAGCTGGGCTGTGTGCACGAACCCCCC
GTTCAGCCCGACCGCTGCGCCTTATCCGGTAACTATCGTCTTGAGTCCAACCCGGTAAGACACGACTTAT
CGCCACTGGCAGCAGCCACTGGTAACAGGATTAGCAGAGCGAGGTATGTAGGCGGTGCTACAGAGTTCTT
GAAGTGGTGGCCTAACTACGGCTACACTAGAAGAACAGTATTTGGTATCTGCGCTCTGCTGAAGCCAGTT
ACCTTCGGAAAAAGAGTTGGTAGCTCTTGATCCGGCAAACAAACCACCGCTGGTAGCGGTGGTTTTTTTG
TTTGCAAGCAGCAGATTACGCGCAGAAAAAAAGGATCTCAAGAAGATCCTTTGATCTTTTCTACGGGGTC
TGACGCTCAGTGGAACGAAAACTCACGTTAAGGGATTTTGGTCATGAGATTATCAAAAAGGATCTTCACC
TAGATCCTTTTAAATTAAAAATGAAGTTTTAAATCAATCTAAAGTATATATGAGTAAACTTGGTCTGACA
GTTACCAATGCTTAATCAGTGAGGCACCTATCTCAGCGATCTGTCTATTTCGTTCATCCATAGTTGCCTG
ACTCCCCGTCGTGTAGATAACTACGATACGGGAGGGCTTACCATCTGGCCCCAGTGCTGCAATGATACCG
CGAGACCCACGCTCACCGGCTCCAGATTTATCAGCAATAAACCAGCCAGCCGGAAGGGCCGAGCGCAGAA
GTGGTCCTGCAACTTTATCCGCCTCCATCCAGTCTATTAATTGTTGCCGGGAAGCTAGAGTAAGTAGTTC
GCCAGTTAATAGTTTGCGCAACGTTGTTGCCATTGCTACAGGCATCGTGGTGTCACGCTCGTCGTTTGGT
ATGGCTTCATTCAGCTCCGGTTCCCAACGATCAAGGCGAGTTACATGATCCCCCATGTTGTGCAAAAAAG
CGGTTAGCTCCTTCGGTCCTCCGATCGTTGTCAGAAGTAAGTTGGCCGCAGTGTTATCACTCATGGTTAT
GGCAGCACTGCATAATTCTCTTACTGTCATGCCATCCGTAAGATGCTTTTCTGTGACTGGTGAGTACTCA
ACCAAGTCATTCTGAGAATAGTGTATGCGGCGACCGAGTTGCTCTTGCCCGGCGTCAATACGGGATAATA
CCGCGCCACATAGCAGAACTTTAAAAGTGCTCATCATTGGAAAACGTTCTTCGGGGCGAAAACTCTCAAG
GATCTTACCGCTGTTGAGATCCAGTTCGATGTAACCCACTCGTGCACCCAACTGATCTTCAGCATCTTTT
ACTTTCACCAGCGTTTCTGGGTGAGCAAAAACAGGAAGGCAAAATGCCGCAAAAAAGGGAATAAGGGCGA
CACGGAAATGTTGAATACTCATACTCTTCCTTTTTCAATATTATTGAAGCATTTATCAGGGTTATTGTCT
CATGAGCGGATACATATTTGAATGTATTTAGAAAAATAAACAAATAGGGGTTCCGCGCACATTTCCCCGA
AAAGTGCCACCTGG
Features (pLannotate 1.2.2; 23 found; start..end, strand, type, name):
      4..383     +  enhancer       CMV enhancer: human cytomegalovirus immediate early enhancer
    385..660     +  promoter       chicken β-actin promoter: No description available
    661..1677    +  intron         chimeric intron: chimera between introns from chicken β-actin and rabbit β-globin
   1675..1731    +  CDS            HBB (fragment): HBB_LEPEU - Experimental evidence at protein level: Swiss-Prot protein existence level 1. Involved in oxygen transport from the lung to the various peripheral tissues. From Lepus europaeus (European hare).
   1773..1790    +  CDS            Twin-Strep-tag (fragment): two Strep-Tag®II moieties connected by a linker for enhanced binding to Strep-Tactin®, an engineered form of streptavidin (Schmidt et al., 2013)
   1827..1849    +  CDS            Strep-Tag II (fragment): peptide that binds Strep-Tactin®, an engineered form of streptavidin
   1857..1880    +  CDS            FLAG: FLAG® epitope tag, followed by an enterokinase cleavage site
   1887..1903    +  CDS            TEV site (fragment): tobacco etch virus (TEV) protease recognition and cleavage site
   1908..2372    +  CDS            ATG13 (fragment): ATG13_HUMAN - Also known as KIAA0652. Experimental evidence at protein level: Swiss-Prot protein existence level 1. Autophagy factor required for autophagosome formation and mitophagy. Target of the TOR kinase signaling pathway that regulates autophagy through the control of the phosphorylation status of ATG13 and ULK1, and the regulation of the ATG13-ULK1-RB1CC1 complex. Through its regulation of ULK1 activity, plays a role in the regulation of the kinase activity of mTORC1 and cell proliferation. From Homo sapiens (Human).
   2361..3032    +  CDS            ULK1 (fragment): ULK1_HUMAN - Also known as KIAA0722. Experimental evidence at protein level: Swiss-Prot protein existence level 1. Serine/threonine-protein kinase involved in autophagy in response to starvation (PubMed:18936157, PubMed:21460634, PubMed:21795849, PubMed:25040165). Acts upstream of phosphatidylinositol 3-kinase PIK3C3 to regulate the formation of autophagophores, the precursors of autophagosomes (PubMed:18936157, PubMed:21460634, PubMed:21795849, PubMed:25040165). Part of regulatory feedback loops in autophagy: acts both as a downstream effector and negative regulator of mammalian target of rap
   3042..3119    +  CDS            HBB (fragment): HBB_PONPY - Experimental evidence at transcript level: Swiss-Prot protein existence level 2. Involved in oxygen transport from the lung to the various peripheral tissues. From Pongo pygmaeus (Bornean orangutan).
   3190..3245    +  polyA_signal   β-globin poly(A) signal: rabbit β-globin polyadenylation signal (Gil and Proudfoot, 1987)
   3630..3646    -  protein_bind   lac operator: The lac repressor binds to the lac operator to inhibit transcription in E. coli. This inhibition can be relieved by adding lactose or isopropyl-β-D-thiogalactopyranoside (IPTG). lac repressor encoded by lacI
   3654..3684    -  promoter       lac promoter: promoter for the E. coli lac operon
   3699..3720    -  protein_bind   CAP binding site: CAP binding activates transcription in the presence of cAMP. E. coli catabolite activator protein
   3733..3772    -  CDS            lacI (fragment): lac repressor; lacI; The lac repressor binds to the lac operator to inhibit transcription in E. coli. This inhibition can be relieved by adding lactose or isopropyl-β-D-thiogalactopyranoside (IPTG).
   3779..3801    +  promoter       SV40 promoter (fragment): SV40 enhancer and early promoter
   3825..3960    +  rep_origin     SV40 ori: SV40 origin of replication
   3980..4114    +  polyA_signal   SV40 poly(A) signal: SV40 polyadenylation signal
   4116..4170    -  CDS            lacI (fragment): lac repressor; lacI; The lac repressor binds to the lac operator to inhibit transcription in E. coli. This inhibition can be relieved by adding lactose or isopropyl-β-D-thiogalactopyranoside (IPTG).
   4353..4941    -  rep_origin     ori: high-copy-number ColE1/pMB1/pBR322/pUC origin of replication
   5112..5972    -  CDS            AmpR: β-lactamase; bla; confers resistance to ampicillin, carbenicillin, and related antibiotics
   5973..6077    -  promoter       AmpR promoter: bla
