[The description below was written by a language model from this plasmid's Addgene catalogue record and pLannotate feature annotations shown in this document.]
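Description:
pCAG-TSF-ATG13 (363-517)-ULK1 (836-1050) is a 6.1 kb mammalian expression plasmid built on the pCAG backbone. It produces a single-chain fusion of two human autophagy-initiation proteins. It is propagated in E. coli as a high-copy plasmid through a ColE1/pUC-type origin and is selected with ampicillin via the β-lactamase gene and its native promoter. The backbone also carries remnants of a lac promoter/operator region, an SV40 origin of replication (which can support episomal amplification in cells expressing large T antigen) and an SV40 polyadenylation signal. No mammalian selection marker is annotated, consistent with transient transfection use.

The catalogue entry lists the promoter as CMV. The feature table, however, shows the composite CAG arrangement: the CMV immediate-early enhancer, the chicken β-actin promoter and a chimeric chicken β-actin/rabbit β-globin intron, which together give strong constitutive expression. Transcripts are terminated by a rabbit β-globin poly(A) signal; the short HBB fragments flagged on either side of the insert are most likely β-globin sequence belonging to this cassette rather than part of the payload.

The open reading frame begins with an N-terminal Twin-Strep tag and FLAG epitope followed by a TEV protease site, so the tags can be used for affinity capture and then cleaved off. Next come ATG13 residues 363-517 (the C-terminal region), a five-residue linker, and ULK1 residues 836-1050 (the MIT domain region), ending in a stop codon. Tethering the two interacting segments in one polypeptide is intended to give a stable ATG13:ULK1 MIT complex. This fits the stated purpose and the associated structural work on the human ULK1 complex.
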