Addgene plasmid #203547: pCAG-TSF-ATG13 (363-517)-ULK1 (836-1050)
Purpose: Mammalian expression of ATG13 C-terminal and ULK1 MIT domain fusion complex
Depositing lab: James Hurley. Depositing organization: University of California, Berkeley. Publication: Structure and activation of the human autophagy-initiating ULK1C:PI3KC3-C1 supercomplex. Chen M, Nguyen TN, Ren X, Khuu G, Cook ASI, Zhao Y, Yildiz A, Lazarou M, Hurley JH. Nat Struct Mol Biol. 2025 Sep;32(9):1596-1605. doi: 10.1038/s41594-025-01557-x. Epub 2025 May 29. PubMed 40442316.
Backbone
  Vector backbone: pCAG
  Vector type: Mammalian Expression
Growth in bacteria
  Bacterial resistance: Ampicillin, 100 μg/mL
  Growth temperature: 37°C
  Growth strain: DH5alpha
  Copy number: High Copy
Gene/Insert
  Gene/Insert name: ATG13, ULK1
  Species: H. sapiens (human)
  GenBank ID: NP_001333259.1, NP_003556.2
  Entrez Gene: ATG13 (a.k.a. KIAA0652, PARATARG8); ULK1 (a.k.a. ATG1, ATG1A, UNC51, Unc51.1, hATG1)
  Promoter: CMV
  Tag / fusion protein: TwinStrep Flag (N terminal on insert)
  Cloning method: Restriction Enzyme; 5′ cloning site ClaI (unknown if destroyed); 3′ cloning site XhoI (unknown if destroyed)
Terms and licenses: Academic/Nonprofit Terms; Industry Terms: Not Available to Industry
Depositor comments: TwinStrep-Flag-TEVsite-ATG13 (363-517)-5aa linker-ULK1 (836-1050)-stop
How to cite: pCAG-TSF-ATG13 (363-517)-ULK1 (836-1050) was a gift from James Hurley (Addgene plasmid # 203547 ; http://n2t.net/addgene:203547 ; RRID:Addgene_203547)
