>Addgene plasmid #203547 | pCAG-TSF-ATG13 (363-517)-ULK1 (836-1050) | depositor partial sequence | sequence record 394682 | TSF (ClaI/kpnI)
ATGGCGGCCTGGTCACACCCGCAGTTCGAGAAAGGTGGAGGTGCCCGAGGTGGATCGGGAGGTGGATCGT
GGAGCCACCCGCAGTTCGAAAAAGGATTCGATTACAAGGATGACGATGACAAG
