>Addgene plasmid #203547 | pCAG-TSF-ATG13 (363-517)-ULK1 (836-1050) | depositor partial sequence | sequence record 394683 | TEVsite-ATG13 (363-517)-5linker-ULK1 (836-1050) (KpnI/xhoI)
GAAAACCTGTACTTCCAATCCCACGATGTCCTGGAAACCATCTTCGTGAGAAAAGTCGGCGCTTTTGTGA
ACAAGCCCATTAATCAGGTCACACTCACCTCTCTGGACATCCCTTTCGCTATGTTTGCACCAAAGAACCT
CGAGCTGGAAGACACTGATCCCATGGTGAATCCTCCAGACTCACCCGAGACAGAAAGTCCTCTCCAGGGC
AGTCTGCACAGCGATGGAAGCTCCGGTGGCTCTTCAGGCAACACACATGACGATTTCGTCATGATTGACT
TCAAACCCGCTTTTTCCAAGGACGATATCCTCCCTATGGATCTGGGAACCTTCTACAGGGAGTTTCAGAA
TCCCCCTCAGCTCAGTAGCCTGAGCATTGACATCGGTGCCCAGTCCATGGCTGAGGACCTCGATTCTCTG
CCTGAAAAACTGGCTGTGCACGAGAAGAACGTCAGAGAATTCGACGCATTTGTGGAGACCCTGCAGGGTA
GCGACGAAGCGATGGAGCAGGAACACACTGAGATCCTGAGGGGTCTCAGATTCACCCTGCTCTTTGTGCA
GCATGTCCTGGAAATTGCTGCACTCAAGGGTAGTGCTAGCGAGGCAGCTGGTGGACCAGAATACCAGCTG
CAGGAGAGCGTGGTCGCCGACCAGATCTCTCTGCTCTCAAGGGAATGGGGCTTCGCTGAGCAGCTGGTCC
TCTATCTGAAGGTGGCCGAACTGCTCAGTAGCGGCCTGCAGTCCGCCATCGATCAGATTAGAGCTGGAAA
GCTCTGCCTGTCCTCTACTGTGAAACAGGTGGTCCGGCGCCTGAACGAGCTCTACAAGGCCAGTGTGGTC
AGCTGTCAGGGACTCTCTCTGCGTCTCCAGCGGTTCTTTCTGGACAAACAGCGCCTGCTCGATAGGATCC
ACTCAATTACAGCTGAACGCCTGATCTTCAGCCATGCAGTGCAGATGGTCCAGTCCGCAGCCCTGGACGA
AATGTTTCAGCACAGGGAGGGATGCGTCCCCAGATACCATAAGGCTCTGCTCCTGCTCGAGGGTCTGCAG
CACATGCTCAGCGACCAGGCCGATATCGAAAATGTGACTAAGTGCAAACTGTGTATTGAGAGGAGACTCT
CCGCTCTGCTCACAGGCATCTGTGCATGA
